Addgene plasmid #185135: pG108-K - AhpC-Glow
Purpose: Bacteroides - Escherichia coli shuttle vector with TetQ and Kanamycin selection markers BS2 is cloned under the Bacteroides thetaiotaomicron ahpC promoter
Depositing lab: Janina Lewis. Depositing organization: Virginia Commonwealth University. Publication: Sequence and characterization of shuttle vectors for molecular cloning in Porphyromonas, Bacteroides and related bacteria. Jones KR, Belvin BR, Macrina FL, Lewis JP. Mol Oral Microbiol. 2020 Aug;35(4):181-191. doi: 10.1111/omi.12304. Epub 2020 Jul 9. PubMed 32592236.
Backbone
  Vector backbone: pH108
  Backbone size w/o insert (bp): 700
  Vector type: Bacterial Expression ; pG106
  Selectable markers: kanamycin
Growth in bacteria
  Bacterial resistance: Kanamycin, 50 μg/mL
  Growth temperature: 37°C
  Growth strain: DH5alpha
  Copy number: Low Copy
Gene/Insert 1
  Gene/Insert name: Glow gene (alt name: BS2)
  Species: Synthetic
  Insert size (bp): 400
  Cloning method: Restriction Enzyme; 5′ cloning site BamHI (unknown if destroyed); 3′ cloning site PstI (unknown if destroyed)
  Sequencing primers: 5′ CTAGGATCCAAGAAGGCAGCTTCACTGGC; 3′ CGTACTGCAGTCACTCGAGCAGCTTTTCATA
Gene/Insert 2
  Gene/Insert name: Bacteroides thetaiotaomicron ahpC promoter
  Species: Synthetic
  Insert size (bp): 300
Terms and licenses: Academic/Nonprofit Terms; Industry Terms: Not Available to Industry
How to cite: pG108-K - AhpC-Glow was a gift from Janina Lewis (Addgene plasmid # 185135 ; http://n2t.net/addgene:185135 ; RRID:Addgene_185135)
