[The description below was written by a language model from this plasmid's Addgene catalogue record and pLannotate feature annotations shown in this document.]
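Description:
pG108-K - AhpC-Glow is a Bacteroides–Escherichia coli shuttle vector of about 10.6 kb from the pG106/pG108 family of plasmids developed for molecular cloning in Porphyromonas, Bacteroides and related anaerobes. In E. coli it replicates from a ColE1/pMB1-type origin and is selected with kanamycin through an aph(3')-Ia (KanR) gene. The catalogue lists it as low copy, although the origin is annotated as a high-copy type. For selection in Bacteroides it carries a full-length tetQ gene, which encodes a ribosomal protection protein conferring tetracycline resistance. Remnants of pUC-type cloning elements are annotated: a lac promoter and operator, a pUC18/19 polylinker, a lacZα fragment, and fragments of lacI and the CAP site. There is also a partial pBR322 bom region and a short fragment of a Bacteroides fragilis transposase. Roughly the first half of the sequence (about 5 kb) has no annotated features. The functions needed for replication in Bacteroides may lie there, but the record does not identify them. The catalogue's backbone name (pH108) and size (700 bp) do not agree with the plasmid name or the sequenced length.

The payload is a reporter cassette in which the synthetic "Glow" gene, BS2, is placed under the Bacteroides thetaiotaomicron ahpC promoter, cloned between BamHI and PstI sites. The feature table matches this coding sequence, on the minus strand, to a fragment of Bacillus subtilis YtvA (pfyP), an FMN-binding LOV-domain photoreceptor. This fits an FMN-based fluorescent protein, a class of reporter that does not need oxygen for chromophore maturation and so suits anaerobic hosts. The promoter itself is not annotated, though it presumably occupies the unannotated stretch immediately upstream of the gene. The construct serves as a fluorescent reporter of ahpC promoter activity in Bacteroides and related species.
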