Features (pLannotate 1.2.2; 15 found; start..end, strand, type, name):
   5321..5446    +  rep_origin     RSF ori (fragment): Plasmids containing the RSF 1030 origin of replication can be propagated in E. coli cells that contain additional plasmids with compatible origins.
   5448..5540    +  CDS            lacI (fragment): lac repressor; lacI; The lac repressor binds to the lac operator to inhibit transcription in E. coli. This inhibition can be relieved by adding lactose or isopropyl-β-D-thiogalactopyranoside (IPTG).
   5553..5572    +  protein_bind   CAP binding site (fragment): CAP binding activates transcription in the presence of cAMP. E. coli catabolite activator protein
   5570..5980    -  CDS            pfyP (fragment): PHOT_BACSU - Also known as ytvA. Experimental evidence at protein level: Swiss-Prot protein existence level 1. Exhibits the same spectroscopical features and blue-light induced photochemistry as plants phototropins, with the reversible formation of a blue-shifted photoproduct, assigned to an FMN-cysteine thiol adduct. Although it is a positive regulator in the activation of the environmental signaling branch of the general stress transcription factor sigma-B, its precise role is undetermined. From Bacillus subtilis (strain 168).
   6177..6207    +  promoter       lac promoter: promoter for the E. coli lac operon
   6215..6231    +  protein_bind   lac operator: The lac repressor binds to the lac operator to inhibit transcription in E. coli. This inhibition can be relieved by adding lactose or isopropyl-β-D-thiogalactopyranoside (IPTG). lac repressor encoded by lacI
   6268..6324    -  misc_feature   MCS: pUC18/19 multiple cloning site
   6321..6478    +  CDS            lacZα (fragment): LacZα fragment of β-galactosidase; lacZ fragment
   6484..6583    -  misc_feature   bom (fragment): basis of mobility region from pBR322
   6952..8874    +  CDS            tetQ: TETQ_BACT4 - Also known as tet(Q). Protein inferred from homology: Swiss-Prot protein existence level 3. Abolishes the inhibitory effect of tetracyclin on protein synthesis by a non-covalent modification of the ribosomes. From Bacteroides thetaiotaomicron.
   9014..9102    +  promoter       AmpR promoter (fragment): bla
   9102..9119    +  misc_feature   MCS (fragment): pUC18/19 multiple cloning site
   9119..9211    -  CDS            TRA4_BACFG (fragment): Protein inferred from homology: Swiss-Prot protein existence level 3. Required for the transposition of the insertion element. From Bacteroides fragilis.
   9376..10191   -  CDS            KanR: aminoglycoside phosphotransferase; aph(3')-Ia; confers resistance to kanamycin in bacteria or G418 (Geneticin®) in eukaryotes
  10313..336     +  rep_origin     ori (across the origin): high-copy-number ColE1/pMB1/pBR322/pUC origin of replication
>Addgene plasmid #185135 | pG108-K - AhpC-Glow | addgene full sequence | sequence record 378889 | Addgene NGS Result
AAGTCGTGTCTTACCGGGTTGGACTCAAGACGATAGTTACCGGATAAGGCGCAGCGGTCGGGCTGAACGG
GGGGTTCGTGCACACAGCCCAGCTTGGAGCGAACGACCTACACCGAACTGAGATACCTACAGCGTGAGCT
ATGAGAAAGCGCCACGCTTCCCGAAGGGAGAAAGGCGGACAGGTATCCGGTAAGCGGCAGGGTCGGAACA
GGAGAGCGCACGAGGGAGCTTCCAGGGGGAAACGCCTGGTATCTTTATAGTCCTGTCGGGTTTCGCCACC
TCTGACTTGAGCGTCGATTTTTGTGATGCTCGTCAGGGGGGCGGAGCCTATGGAAAAACGCCAGCAACGC
GGCCTTTTTACGGTTCCTGGCCTTTTGCTGGCCTTTTGCTCACATGTGATCCTCTATTGCAGATGGTCTT
GTTGCACACCCCTCTGAAGGGTTCTATATCATCTATACCACCTCTTCAGAGGAGTTTCTCACGTTATCTG
AAGAAGATTATTCTCTGTTCGCTTCTTTTGCCAATTTGGTTGTTCGAGAGGACTCCAATTCAAATGGCTT
AAGAAGCGCAAAACCCTCTGGGGATGGCTGGAAATTTGGAGGTAAAGGAAAGGGGAAACTAGATGCCATC
CACATCGGCTATGAATTATCGAAAATCCTAGGAGAAAATCAAGATTTTGAGATCTATGTAGAATACAATG
GCGATGGGTCTTATACCGTTTGGTATAGGGAAGTCCAAAAATCGTCTAAAGGGAGTAATCCGTAAAGACT
TTTAATGTCCTCATAAGAGCCAACGAAAGAGAGGGGCATACGTCTCTCTCTTTCAACGTATGCTTGAACG
ATTGCTTACTCGATGTGATTAAATAGAGCTGGCTTGATAGGTCAGCTCTATTTCTGTTTTTCGTTTTGAA
AATATGATAGGCAAATACCATGGATATGACATAACAGAAATAGAGCTACTAAGCCCAAAGCCACGAACCA
TAACGATGTCAGAGGATCACGTGGCGCTACTTAGTAGCTCTATCTCACTTGCAAAGTTACTAAAAGAGAT
CTGCGTGCGAGCCTAAGCGTGAGAGGACGATAAGCTCCTCGTCTGCGCTTATCTGCTCTATCCATATCAA
GAGCAGGTCACCCTCAATGTGTAGCTCCATACAGCCCTCATAGTTCCCTATAAGCTTGTGAGGACGCATT
TCTAAGGGTATCTCCACACCCTTAGACAGCATTTCAATGACATCTACGATTTTAGAGCGCCTTTTGAGGT
CGTTCCTAAATCGCTTAAGGTCTTTCTTAAACTTGGTAGTATATACCAGCCTACGCTTCCTCATTTCCAA
ACAAAGACGCTTCTATTGTTTCTCGGGTAGTTGTATCCACAGAGCCGGCATAGCGACCGCTCTTAGCGTC
TATGCAGGCCTCTGCCGTCTCGGCATTATAAGGTCTATACCCCATTCGGTAGAGTAAGGTCTCAATATAG
TTGCTTAGGCTTCTATTCTCAGCCCTTGCTTCACTGCGTATCTGCTGGAGTACACTAGCATCAATTCTAA
TTGACGTGGATGCTTTTAGCTCAATATTATCCATTTCTATTATATTCTACTTGATTATATTCACTGCAAA
TATAGACAAATCTCCCAAATAAACGTCTGTCGGCTGGGCGTCAGTTCACGCACCAAATGTGTGTGTAATG
GGAGCGACAAGAAGTTGTCCAATAAAATCGTTCTCCGTAACTTTGGGCAGGCGCTAGCTACGACCATAGT
TATAGCACATTATAACTACATACGTAGTTGTGTGCTCTCCGAGGGGCATGGAGGACACCCCCAGCACCCC
CTAAAGTTGACCCAAAAGTACAAGCGATGAGCAAAACAAGTATCCATATCGAGCCGTGTAAAATCGGCAG
TAGTGAGCAACATAATCAACGCTTGAAGCATCTTGATTATGTGCGACCCGACCTCTCCCCACAAAACGAG
AGTTGGGTTGGCGTAGCAGATTTGCCCGCGCATCTTGAACAACTCCGAATACTTGTAAAGGAGAAGACGG
GCAGAGCGATGCAACAGAAAGCAACCCCGATAAGAGAGGGTGTAATAGTAATCAATCAAGGCACCTCGAT
TAACCAATTAAGGGGTCTCGCAACGGCAATAGAACTGCGATGGGGTATTAAGACGCTACAGATATACACC
CACAAGGACGAGGGGCATATAGATAGCGATGACACGTGGAAGCCAAACCTACATGCCCATATGGTGCTTG
ATTGGGTGAACCACGACACGGGCAAGAGTATCAAGCTTAGCAAGCAAGATATGGCGGAGATGCAGACGAT
GGTGGCGGACTGCCTGCAAATGGTTAGGGGAGAGAGTAGCGATGTCAAACACCTCGGGGCTATACAATAC
AAGAATCAAGCCGAAGAGCTGCGTCTCCAAACCCTTAAAGAACAAACGATGAAAGAAGAACAGGCTCGGG
AGCTGGCACTAGCCGAAGCTAAGCGGATGGAGCAGGTTGCGTCTGAGCAGATTATCGCAGAGAATAAGAA
GCTTGGAGGGCTGTGGATGGACTGGCAAAAATCATTTGAGGCCTCTGAGAAGCGCCGAGAGAGCATAACG
GCTCGTAAGATAGAGGAGGATAAGCTATGGGAAGAACTTGGGTTGAAAGGAGCCTTTAAATCGTTTTGGG
AGGAATGCAAGGATTGGTTTAGAGGTTTCGGCGATGGGCTCAAAGACTTAGCTCTGCTGATATGGGCTTC
GCCTAGAGGAGTGATGGACAAAGACGTGAGGTGCACAGCGGATCGGAAGAGGGGGAAATTACTGCTCAAT
GGGCATACACTAGAGCAGGTAAGAGCACCCAAGATAGTTGTACCAAGCTCCCCCATACAAAGGCAGGCGC
AATCCGTCAGTGAGTGCGCTACGAGGCAGGCTAGAGATACAGACAGACGCAGAGAGAAGCGTGTTGACCA
AGAGAGACGAGAGCGCAGGGGTCGCAAGATTTGACCGCACTATGTTCTTAAAGCGTTTCCCAAGGGCTTT
GCCACCACTTGCGGACGGTCGGTCTACTTAGTCCTGTCTCTCTCGCACAACGGCTCTTGTTGTTGCTGTT
TGGGTTTCTATCCCTCCACTCCTGCACCTTGGCGTATTGCGGGCTGTCTTCCGCTAGTACGATAGAGCCT
TTTGGTCTTCCGTTACCCTCTCTCCAATCTTTTCTTCCCTTTGCTTCCTGCAAAATATCTCTAGAGCCTC
TTGCGAGCTTTAGATGTAAGTCTTGCGGTCTCCCATTGCGTTTGTTAGGTTCTATTCTTAGCCCCGACCT
ATCCTCTATCAGCTGGCGAGGGTATGTCTCTGAGCTCTCCTTATATGCTTTTAGAGCGTCTAGAGCGTCC
TGCACGGAGAAGTGCCTGCCCGTGTTGCCCGTTAGTGCTTCCATTCGTGGCACAAGCTCTAGAGCGTCCC
GTTTGAGTATGTCAAATGGCACGTTACACTTCTTGGCATATACTGCTAAGAACATAATGCAGTGGTAGCG
ATGCCCAACAGCGACCTTTTCGTTCGTCCACAGCATATGTAGCCACCACTCATACAGCCCCCTATGCACA
TGCCACGTCTTACGAGGTGCGCCCTCTACGATGCGTTTTTGATACCAATCTGGGTATAGCTCTTTAGCTC
TTGCTTTTGTTAGCCTATTCGTGGAGTATGCCCCTTTGTCCAACGCTTGCGCCTGCTCCTGCGACACCCC
CGAGTTAAGGTACTTCAGTGTAGGCTTGCTAGCAAACCGATTCAGCTCCTCAATAGTGTGTAGTGGGGCA
TCAGCATTGTGCCAAGCTGTTACAATGTCCCCGTGCTTCGTACGACTGCCTGGCACCCTAAACGGCTGTA
TAATGGGCTGTATTTGCACTTGGTTGTCCTCCCCCGTCCTAGAGGACGCTTTGTTCCATATAAGCCGTGT
AAGAGCTTTTTTAATGTTGGTGAGCGTCTCGTACACCTTGGGGTATAAGGGCATCGGCTTAGCAAGTATG
TAGTACAAGTGGATGCCATCGCCCGAGTTGACGATGATATTAGCTTGTGGGGTCATCCCTATCGTCTGCT
GATGGATTACCTCTGACATCTCTGGCACTCCGACCTCATCAAGGTCAAAGGCGAGGGCATACAGATAGCG
GGCATTGCTCTTGAACCTCCTGCGCCCCACGTAGGTGGCTGGGGTTGTTACCACAAACTTGTACCGCCCC
ATCAGCTCCTCTAAGCTATCCCAACCACACACCTTGATGTCATCCTCGCTTGTGGCATCGCCCACTACCA
CCCACGTCTTAGACCTCCTGCCATTATCATTAGCCCTGCCTGCATCAGGCTCTACGCTGTAGACAGCTTG
CACCAAAGCATTATAGCGGAAAGGTTGAGCTGGATTATAGATTGCTTTCTTACCTGCTTTGGACTTAGAC
TTTCTCCCTGCTTGTTGAGCCCTCCAATCGATGTATTCTTGGCACAGCTCTTTTTCAAAAGGATAGATAG
GGCATTGCGGGTCATTATGGTCACAAGAACCAAAGATTATTTGGAAGAACTCAAAGGGTTTAAGAGATCG
ATATTCAAAGGTCTCATTACTCTCTAAGTATAAATTTTTAGAGAGAAAAACATCGTGAGAAATATTAGAA
TTATCAGTCATCGTTCTACGTCATTTTGGGGTGATTTTTTGGTGTCGCTTCGCTCCCCCAAAAAATCATA
CGGGGGGCATATATTATCAATATATTTTTTTTGCCACTTGTGGCACAAAGATAAGGAGGATTTTTGAGAC
CTCCTTCTACGTCATTTTGGGGTGATTTTTTGGTGTCGCTTCGCTCCCCCAAAAAATCATACGGGGGGCA
TATATTATCAATATATTTTTTTTTGCCACTTGTGGCACAAAGATAAGGAGGATTTTTGAGACCTCCTTCT
ACGTCATTTTGGGTGGAATTTTTGGCTCGCTACGCTCCCCAAAAATTCATACGGGGGGGCGTATATTATC
AATGAAGTAAAATCCCCACTTGTGGTACAAAGGTAAGGAGGTTTTTTGAGACCTCCTTCTGCGTCATCGT
TCTACGTCATTTTGGGGTTGATTTTTTGGGGAAGAAACAAAGAATATCGCAACAAGTAGGTATTGCATAT
ATTTTTTGCAATTCTTTATCTTTGCGGTAAGACAACCTCTTAAGAGAGACTTATCTTGAATACAAAACAC
TAAACCTAAGCAGCTATGAAAACTAGAACATTCTGCGCAATAGCAATCGGGCTATTGTCTTTGGCGTTAA
CTTCGTGCCAAAACAACCTTGACTTGTTAAAGCCAAGCCAAGACACTGAACCAGAACAAATCACTCAATT
ACATGTTCTTTCCTGCGTTATCCCCTGATTCTGTGGATAACCGTATTACCGCCTTTGAGTGAGCTGATAC
CGCTCGCCGCAGCCGAACGACCGAGCGCAGCGAGTCAGTGAGCGAGGAAGCGGAAGAGCGCCCAATACGC
AAACCGCCTCTCCCCGCGCGTTGGCCGATTCATTAATGCAGCTGGCACGACAGGTTTCCCGACTGGAAAG
CGGGCAGTGAGCGCAACGCAATTAATGTGAGTTAGCTCACTCGAGCAGCTTTTCATATTCCTTCTGCTTG
GTGATGTCGTTCTGGATGCCGACGAAATACGTCTTATCCTCGATTTCCATCGGATCGATGTTCAGTTCGT
TCCAGAACATCGTGCCGTCCTTCTTGTAGTTCTGGATCTGCACGGTGACCGGTTCTTTATTTTGCAGCGC
GGTGCGGATGTTGTCCACTTCCGCCGGATCGGTGTGCTTCCCCTGGAGGAAGCGCGCGTTCTTGCCCAGG
ATTTCCTCGGTCTCGTAGCCGGTCATCTGCACGAAGCCCTGGTTCACGTAGACGATCGGGTTATCTTCCA
GCGCGGGATCGGTGATGACCACGCCGACGCGCACGTGATCCAGCGCCTTCTTGATGACTTCCAGCTGGCC
CGGGATGCCGAACGACTGGAACGACGCCATCATACTCTTTATTGCTTTTATTGTTATTAATTGATTTGAC
TTATAACATCAGAAACATCGTTTTGTTTTTTGTTTCTGATGCAAAGATAAAGGCGGAAACCCCGCCTTTG
CAAAAAAAGTCCAATCGAATAATTCTATCGGATAATAGATGAAACCAATATGCCTGCCAGTGAAGCTGCC
TTCTTGCACCCCAGGCTTTACACTTTATGCTTCCGGCTCGTATGTTGTGTGGAATTGTGAGCGGATAACA
ATTTCACACAGGAAACAGCTATGACCATGATTACGCCAAGCTTGCATGCCTGCAGGTCGACTCTAGAGGA
TCCCCGGGTACCGAGCTCGAATTCACTGGCCGTCGTTTTACAACGTCGTGACTGGGAAAACCCTGGCGTT
ACCCAACTTAATCGCCTTGCAGCACATCCCCCTTTCGCCAGCTGGCGTAATAGCGAAGAGGCCCGCACCG
ATCGCCCTTCCCAACAGTTGCGCAGCCTGAATGGCGAATGGCGCCTGATGCGGTATTTTCTCCTTACGCA
TCTGTGCGGTATTTCACACCGCATATGGTGCACTCTCAGTACAATCTGCTCTGATGCCGCATAGTTAAGC
CAGCCCCGACACCCGCCAACACCCGCTGACGCGCCCTGACGGGCTTGTCTGCTCCCGGCATCCGCTTACA
GACAAGCTGTGACCGTCTCCGGGAGTCCATCACTCCTCTAGGCGAAGCCCATATCAGCAGAGCTAAGACG
TCACCAGTTGAACCTACGTTTCCCTAATAAAATGTCTATGGTAAAAAGTTATAAAATCCTCCTACTTTTG
TTAGATATATTTTTTTGTGTAATTTTGTAATCGTTATGCGGCAGTAATAATATACATATTAATACGAGTT
AGGAATCCTGTAGTTCTCATATGCTACGAGGAGGTATTAAAAGGTGCGTTTCGACAATGCATCTATTGTA
GTATATTATTGCTTAATCCAAATGAATATTATAAATTTAGGAATTCTTGCTCACATTGATGCAGGAAAAA
CTTCCGTAACCGAGAATCTGCTGTTTGCCAGTGGAGCAACGGAAAAGTGCGGCTGTGTGGATAATGGTGA
CACCATAACGGACTCTATGGATATAGAGAAACGTAGAGGAATTACTGTTCGGGCTTCTACGACATCTATT
ATCTGGAATGGTGTGAAATGCAATATCATTGACACTCCGGGACACATGGATTTTATTGCGGAAGTGGAGC
GGACATTCAAAATGCTTGATGGAGCAGTCCTCATCTTATCCGCAAAGGAAGGCATACAAGCGCAGACAAA
GTTGCTGTTCAATACTTTACAGAAGCTGCAAATCCCGACAATTATATTTATCAATAAGATTGACCGAGCC
GGTGTGAATTTGGAGCGTTTGTATCTGGATATAAAAGCAAATCTGTCTCAAGATGTCCTGTTTATGCAAA
ATGTTGTCGATGGATCGGTTTATCCGGTTTGCTCCCAAACATATATAAAGGAAGAATACAAAGAATTTGT
ATGCAACCATGACGACAATATATTAGAACGATATTTGGCGGATAGCGAAATTTCACCGGCTGATTATTGG
AATACGATAATCGCTCTTGTGGCAAAAGCCAAAGTCTATCCGGTGCTACATGGATCAGCAATGTTCAATA
TCGGTATCAATGAGTCGTTGGACGCCATCACTTCTTTTATACTTCCTCCGGCATCGGTCTCAAACAGACT
TTCGTCTTATCTTTATAAGATAGAGCATGACCCCAAAGGACATAAAAGAAGTTTTCTAAAAATAATTGAC
GGAAGTCTGAGACTTCGAGACGTTGTAAGAATCAACGATTCGGAAAAATTCATCAAGATTAAAAATCTAA
AAACTATCAATCAGGGCAGAGAGATAAATGTTGATGAAGTGGGCGCCAATGATATCGCGATTGTAGAGGA
TATGGATGATTTTCGAATCGGAAATTATTTAGGTGCTGAACCTTGTTTGATTCAAGGATTATCGCATCAG
CATCCCGCTCTCAAATCCTCCGTCCGGCCAGACAGGCCCGAAGAGAGAAGCAAGGTGATATCCGCTCTGA
ATACATTGTGGATTGAAGACCCGTCTTTGTCCTTTTCCATAAACTCATATAGTGATGAATTGGAAATCTC
GTTATATGGTTTAACCCAAAAGGAAATCATACAGACATTGCTGGAAGAACGATTTTCCGTAAAGGTCCAT
TTTGATGAGATCAAGACTATATACAAAGAACGACCTGTAAAAAAGGTCAATAAGATTATTCAGATCGAAG
TGCCGCCCAACCCTTATTGGGCCACAATAGGGCTGACTCTTGAACCCTTACCGTTAGGGACAGGGTTGCA
AATCGAAAGTGACATCTCCTATGGTTATCTGAACCATTCTTTTCAAAATGCCGTTTTTGAAGGGATTCGT
ATGTCTTGCCAATCCGGGTTACATGGATGGGAAGTGACTGATCTGAAAGTAACTTTTACTCAAGCCGAGT
ATTATAGCCCGGTAAGTACACCTGCTGATTTCAGACAGCTGACCCCTTATGTCTTCAGGCTGGCCTTGCA
ACAGTCAGGTGTGGACATTCTCGAACCGATGCTCTATTTTGAGTTGCAGATACCCCAAGCGGCAAGTTCC
AAAGCTATTACAGATTTGCAAAAAATGATGTCTGAGATTGAAGACATCAGTTGCAATAATGAGTGGTGTC
ATATTAAAGGGAAAGTTCCATTAAATACAAGTAAAGACTATGCATCAGAAGTAAGTTCATACACTAAGGG
CTTAGGCATTTTTATGGTTAAGCCATGCGGGTATCAAATAACAAAAGGCGGTTATTCTGATAATATCCGC
ATGAACGAAAAAGATAAACTTTTATTCATGTTCCAAAAATCAATGTCATCAAAATAATGGAGCGGTCAGG
AAATTTCTATAAGGCAATACAGTTGGGATATATACTTATCTCCATTCTTATCGGATGTATGGCATATAAT
AGCCTCTATGAATGGCAGGAGAGACGTCAGGTGGCACTTTTCGGGGAAATGTGCGCGGAACCCCTATTTG
TTTATTTTTCTAAATACATTCAAATATGTATCCGCTCATGAGACAATAACCCTGATAAATGCTTCAATAA
TAATTCGAGCTCGGTACCCCCGATAGCTTCCGCTATTGCTTTTTTGCTCATCGGTATTTGCAACATCATA
GAAATTGCATACCTTTGTTCCTCGGTTATATGTTTGCTCATCTGCAACTTTTTTTTCTTTGGACGGACAA
TTAAAGCAAAGATAGCAAACTTTATCCATTCAGAGTGAGAGAAAGGGGGACATTGTCTCTCTTTCAAATG
CTGGAAGTTGTCCCTGAAAAATTTCATCCTTCGTAGTTCAAAGTCGGGTGGTTGTCAAGATGTTCTTAGA
AAAACTCATCGAGCATCAAATGAAACTGCAATTTATTCATATCAGGATTATCAATACCATATTTTTGAAA
AAGCCGTTTCTGTAATGAAGGAGAAAACTCACCGAGGCAGTTCCATAGGATGGCAAGATCCTGGTATCGG
TCTGCGATTCCGACTCGTCCAACATCAATACAACCTATTAATTTCCCCTCGTCAAAAATAAGGTTATCAA
GTGAGAAATCACCATGAGTGACGACTGAATCCGGTGAGAATGGCAAAAGTTTATGCATTTCTTTCCAGAC
TTGTTCAACAGGCCAGCCATTACGCTCGTCATCAAAATCACTCGCATCAACCAAACCGTTATTCATTCGT
GATTGCGCCTGAGCGAGACGAAATACGCGATCGCTGTTAAAAGGACAATTACAAACAGGAATCGAATGCA
ACCGGCGCAGGAACACTGCCAGCGCATCAACAATATTTTCACCTGAATCAGGATATTCTTCTAATACCTG
GAATGCTGTTTTCCCGGGGATCGCAGTGGTGAGTAACCATGCATCATCAGGAGTACGGATAAAATGCTTG
ATGGTCGGAAGAGGCATAAATTCCGTCAGCCAGTTTAGTCTGACCATCTCATCTGTAACATCATTGGCAA
CGCTACCTTTGCCATGTTTCAGAAACAACTCTGGCGCATCGGGCTTCCCATACAATCGATAGATTGTCGC
ACCTGATTGCCCGACATTATCGCGAGCCCATTTATACCCATATAAATCAGCATCCATGTTGGAATTTAAT
CGCGGCCTAGAGCAAGACGTTTCCCGTTGAATATGGCTCATAACACCCCTTGTATTACTGTTTATGTAAG
CAGACAGTTTTATTGTTCATGACCAAAATCCCTTAACGTGAGTTTTCGTTCCACTGAGCGTCAGACCCCG
TAGAAAAGATCAAAGGATCTTCTTGAGATCCTTTTTTTCTGCGCGTAATCTGCTGCTTGCAAACAAAAAA
ACCACCGCTACCAGCGGTGGTTTGTTTGCCGGATCAAGAGCTACCAACTCTTTTTCCGAAGGTAACTGGC
TTCAGCAGAGCGCAGATACCAAATACTGTTCTTCTAGTGTAGCCGTAGTTAGGCCACCACTTCAAGAACT
CTGTAGCACCGCCTACATACCTCGCTCTGCTAATCCTGTTACCAGTGGCTGCTGCCAGTGGCGAT
